Addgene plasmid #145346: pmCellFree_KA1_ZIKV NS4A
Purpose: Cell-free/mammalian expression vector for Zika virus NS4A protein with N-term eGFP
Depositing lab: Rob Parton. Depositing organization: University of Queensland. Publication: Mapping Interactions among Cell-Free Expressed Zika Virus Proteins. Varasteh Moradi S, Gagoski D, Mureev S, Walden P, McMahon KA, Parton RG, Johnston WA, Alexandrov K. J Proteome Res. 2020 Apr 3;19(4):1522-1532. doi: 10.1021/acs.jproteome.9b00771. Epub 2020 Mar 9. PubMed 32081002.
Backbone
  Vector backbone: pmCellFree_KA1
  Vector type: Bacterial Expression
Growth in bacteria
  Bacterial resistance: Ampicillin, 100 μg/mL
  Growth temperature: 37°C
  Growth strain: DH5alpha
  Copy number: High Copy
Gene/Insert
  Gene/Insert name: ZIKV NS4A
  Species: NC_012532 (ZIKAV)
  Promoter: T7- CMV/CAG
  Tag / fusion protein: 8xHis and eGFP (N terminal on backbone)
  Cloning method: Gateway Cloning
Terms and licenses: Academic/Nonprofit Terms; Industry Terms: Not Available to Industry
How to cite: pmCellFree_KA1_ZIKV NS4A was a gift from Rob Parton (Addgene plasmid # 145346 ; http://n2t.net/addgene:145346 ; RRID:Addgene_145346)
