[The description below was written by a language model from this plasmid's Addgene catalogue record and pLannotate feature annotations shown in this document.]
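Description:
pmCellFree_KA1_ZIKV NS4A is a 6,354 nt Gateway expression clone built on the pmCellFree_KA1 backbone, designed so that one plasmid can drive production of a tagged protein both in cell-free translation systems and in mammalian cells. Although catalogued as a bacterial expression vector, its stated purpose is cell-free/mammalian expression. In E. coli it is simply propagated through a high-copy ColE1/pUC-type origin and selected with ampicillin via the β-lactamase gene.

The expression cassette has a tandem promoter arrangement. A CAG-type unit (CMV enhancer, chicken β-actin promoter and chimeric intron fragments) provides Pol II transcription in mammalian cells, and a downstream T7 promoter allows transcription by T7 RNA polymerase for in vitro systems. The open reading frame begins with EGFP, listed together with an 8xHis tag as an N-terminal fusion supplied by the backbone. It continues through attB1 into a fragment of roughly 390 nt matching the Zika virus polyprotein and ends at attB2. The automated annotation carries generic polyprotein text about NS5, but the catalogue entry identifies the insert as NS4A from reference sequence NC_012532. A short His-tag match lies downstream of attB2; whether it is translated is not stated. The cassette ends with a rabbit β-globin poly(A) signal and a T7 terminator, matching the two transcription modes.

The cassette is flanked by baculovirus recombination regions (lef2/ORF603 and ORF1629), and a loxP site follows. These elements are normally used for transfer into baculovirus genomes, but the record does not describe such use. The associated publication used the construct to map interactions among cell-free expressed Zika virus proteins.
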