Features (pLannotate 1.2.2; 21 found; start..end, strand, type, name):
      4..39      +  CDS            lef2 (fragment): baculovirus late expression factor 2
    181..1008    +  misc_recomb    baculovirus recombination region (lef2/ORF603): contains ORF603 and part of lef2
   1020..1078    +  misc_recomb    baculovirus recombination region (ORF603) (fragment): contains ORF603 and part of lef2
   1140..1443    +  enhancer       CMV enhancer: human cytomegalovirus immediate early enhancer
   1449..1726    +  promoter       chicken β-actin promoter: No description available
   1727..1862    +  intron         hybrid intron (fragment): hybrid between chicken β-actin (CBA) and minute virus of mice (MMV) introns (Gray et al., 2011)
   1951..2081    +  intron         chimeric intron (fragment): chimera between introns from chicken β-actin and rabbit β-globin
   2147..2165    +  promoter       T7 promoter: promoter for bacteriophage T7 RNA polymerase
   2339..3049    +  CDS            EGFP: EGFP is a basic (constitutively fluorescent) green fluorescent protein published in 1996, derived from Aequorea victoria. It is reported to be a rapidly-maturing weak dimer with moderate acid sensitivity.
   3074..3098    +  protein_bind   attB1: mutant version of attB; recombination site for the Gateway® BP reaction BP Clonase™
   3101..3487    +  CDS            POLG_ZIKV (fragment): Experimental evidence at protein level: Swiss-Prot protein existence level 1. [RNA-directed RNA polymerase NS5]: Replicates the viral (+) and (-) RNA genome, and performs the capping of genomes in the cytoplasm (PubMed:31090058). Methylates viral RNA cap at guanine N-7 and ribose 2'-O positions. Once sufficient NS5 is expressed, binds to the cap-proximal structure and inhibits further translation of the viral genome (PubMed:32313955). Besides its role in RNA genome replication, also prevents the establishment of a cellular antiviral state by blocking the interferon-alpha/beta (IFN-alpha/beta)
   3483..3507    -  protein_bind   attB2: mutant version of attB; recombination site for the Gateway® BP reaction BP Clonase™
   3542..3559    +  CDS            7xHis (fragment): 6xHis affinity tag
   3571..3639    +  CDS            HBB (fragment): HBB_PONPY - Experimental evidence at transcript level: Swiss-Prot protein existence level 2. Involved in oxygen transport from the lung to the various peripheral tissues. From Pongo pygmaeus (Bornean orangutan).
   3714..3769    +  polyA_signal   β-globin poly(A) signal: rabbit β-globin polyadenylation signal (Gil and Proudfoot, 1987)
   3857..3904    +  terminator     T7 terminator: transcription terminator for bacteriophage T7 RNA polymerase
   3917..4622    +  misc_recomb    baculovirus recombination region (ORF1629): contains part of ORF1629
   4631..4664    +  protein_bind   loxP: Cre-mediated recombination occurs in the 8-bp core sequence (GCATACAT). Cre recombinase
   4832..5419    -  rep_origin     ori: high-copy-number ColE1/pMB1/pBR322/pUC origin of replication
   5432..6292    -  CDS            AmpR: β-lactamase; bla; confers resistance to ampicillin, carbenicillin, and related antibiotics
   6293..6344    -  promoter       AmpR promoter (fragment): bla
>Addgene plasmid #145346 | pmCellFree_KA1_ZIKV NS4A | addgene full sequence | sequence record 305798 | Addgene NGS Result
TCCTGCATCTTTTAATCAAATCCCAAGATGTGTATAAACGCGCCGGTATGTACAGGAAGAGGTTTATACT
AAACTGTTACATTGCAAACGTGGTTTCGTGTGCCAAGTGTGAAAACCGATGTTTAATCAAGGCTCTGACG
CATTTCTACAACCACGACTCCAAGTGTGTGGGTGAAGTCATGCATCTTTTAATCAAATCCCAAGATGTGT
ATAAACCACCAAACTGCCAAAAAATGAAAACTGTCGACAAGCTCTGTCCGTTTGCTGGCAACTGCAAGGG
TCTCAATCCTATTTGTAATTATTGAATAATAAAACAATTATAAATGTCAAATTTGTTTTTTATTAACGAT
ACAAACCAAACGCAACAAGAACATTTGTAGTATTATCTATAATTGAAAACGCGTAGTTATAATCGCTGAG
GTAATATTTAAAATCATTTTCAAATGATTCACAGTTAATTTGCGACAATATAATTTTATTTTCACATAAA
CTAGACGCCTTGTCGTCTTCTTCTTCGTATTCCTTCTCTTTTTCATTTTTCTCTTCATAAAAATTAACAT
AGTTATTATCGTATCCATATATGTATCTATCGTATAGAGTAAATTTTTTGTTGTCATAAATATATATGTC
TTTTTTAATGGGGTGTATAGTACCGCTGCGCATAGTTTTTCTGTAATTTACAACAGTGCTATTTTCTGGT
AGTTCTTCGGAGTGTGTTGCTTTAATTATTAAATTTATATAATCAATGAATTTGGGATCGTCGGTTTTGT
ACAATATGTTGCCGGCATAGTACGCAGCTTCTTCTAGTTCAATTACACCATTTTTTAGCAGCACCGGATT
AACATAACTTTCCAAAATGTTGTACGAACCGTTAAACAAAAACAGTTCACCTCCCTTTTCTATACTATTG
TCTGCGAGCAGTTGTTTGTTGTTAAAAATAACAGCCATTGTAATGAGACGCACAAACTAATATCACAAAC
TGGAAATGTCTATCAATATATAGTTGCTGATGGCCGGCCGTAATGAGACGCACAAACTAATATCACAAAC
TGGAAATGTCTATCAATATATAGTTGCTCTAGTTATTAATAGTAATCAATTACGGGGTCATTAGTTCATA
GCCCATATATGGAGTTCCGCGTTACATAACTTACGGTAAATGGCCCGCCTGGCTGACCGCCCAACGACCC
CCGCCCATTGACGTCAATAATGACGTATGTTCCCATAGTAACGCCAATAGGGACTTTCCATTGACGTCAA
TGGGTGGAGTATTTACGGTAAACTGCCCACTTGGCAGTACATCAAGTGTATCATATGCCAAGTACGCCCC
CTATTGACGTCAATGACGGTAAATGGCCCGCCTGGCATTATGCCCAGTACATGACCTTATGGGACTTTCC
TACTTGGCAGTACATCTACGTATTAGTCATCGCTATTACCATGCATGGTCGAGGTGAGCCCCACGTTCTG
CTTCACTCTCCCCATCTCCCCCCCCTCCCCACCCCCAATTTTGTATTTATTTATTTTTTAATTATTTTGT
GCAGCGATGGGGGCGGGGGGGGGGGGGGGGCGCGCGCCGGGGGGGGGGGGGGGGGGGGGGGGGGGGGGGG
GGGGGGGGCGGAGAGGTGCGGCGGCAGCCAATCAGAGCGGCGCGCTCCGAAAGTTTCCTTTTATGGCGAG
GCGGCGGCGGCGGCGGCCCTATAAAAAGCGAAGCGCGCGGCGGGCGGGAGTCGCTGCGCGCTGCCTTCGC
CCCGTGCCCCGCTCCGCCGCCGCCTCGCGCCGCCCGCCCCGGCTCTGACTGACCGCGTTACTCCCACAGG
TGAGCGGGCGGGACGGCCCTTCTCCTTCGGGCTGTAATTAGCGCTTGGTTTAATGACGGCTTGTTTCTTT
TCTGTGGCTGCGTGAAAGCCTTGAGGGGCTCCGGGAGGGCCCTTTGTGCGGGGGGAGCGGCTCGGGGCTG
TCCGCGGGGGGACGGCTGCCTTCGGGGGGGACGGGGCAGGGCGGGGTTCGGCTTCTGGCGTGTGACCGGC
GGCTCTAGAGCCTCTGCTAACCATGTTCATGCCTTCTTCTTTTTCCTACAGCTCCTGGGCAACGTGCTGG
TTATTGTGCTGTCTCATCATTTTGGCAAAGAATTGGATCGGACGTCTAATACGACTCACTATAGGGACAT
CTTAAGTTTATTTTATTTTATTTTATTTTATTTTATTTTATTTTATTTTATTTTATTTTATTTTATTTAA
CCATGACAGTAATGTATAAAGTCTGTAAAGACATTAAACACGTAAGTGAAACCATGGGCACCTCTGGTCA
CCACCATCACCACCATCACCACGGCACAAGCAAGGGCGAGGAGCTGTTCACCGGGGTGGTGCCCATCCTG
GTCGAGTTGGACGGCGACGTAAACGGCCACAAGTTCAGCGTGTCCGGCGAGGGCGAGGGCGATGCCACCT
ACGGCAAGCTGACCCTGAAGTTCATCTGCACCACCGGCAAGCTGCCCGTGCCCTGGCCCACCCTCGTGAC
CACCCTGACCTACGGCGTGCAGTGCTTCAGCCGCTACCCCGACCACATGAAGCAGCACGACTTCTTCAAG
TCCGCCATGCCCGAAGGCTACGTCCAGGAGCGCACCATCTTCTTCAAGGACGACGGCAACTACAAGACCC
GCGCCGAGGTGAAGTTCGAGGGCGACACCCTGGTGAACCGCATCGAGCTGAAGGGCATCGACTTCAAGGA
GGACGGCAACATCCTGGGGCACAAGCTGGAGTACAACTACAACAGCCACAACGTCTATATCATGGCCGAC
AAGCAGAAGAACGGCATCAAGGTGAACTTCAAGATCCGCCACAACATCGAGGACGGCAGCGTGCAGCTCG
CCGACCACTACCAGCAGAACACCCCCATCGGCGACGGCCCCGTGCTGCTGCCCGACAACCACTACCTGAG
CACCCAGTCCGCCCTGAGCAAAGACCCCAACGAGAAGCGCGATCACATGGTCCTGCTGGAGTTCGTGACC
GCCGCCGGGATCACTCTCGGCATGGACGAGCTATACAAGCTGGAGGTGCTCTTCCAGGGTCCGACAAGTT
TGTACAAAAAAGCAGGCTTCGGAGCGGCTTTGGGAGTAATGGAGGCCCTGGGAACACTGCCAGGACACAT
GACAGAGAGGTTTCAGGAAGCCATTGACAACCTCGCCGTGCTCATGCGAGCAGAGACTGGAAGCAGGCCT
TATAAGGCAGCGGCAGCCCAACTGCCGGAGACCCTAGAGACGATTATGCTCTTAGGTTTGCTGGGAACAG
TTTCACTGGGGATCTTCTTCGTCTTGATGCGGAATAAGGGCATCGGGAAGATGGGCTTTGGAATGGTAAC
CCTTGGGGCCAGTGCATGGCTCATGTGGCTTTCGGAAATTGAACCAGCCAGAATTGCATGTGTCCTCATT
GTTGTGTTTTTATTACTGGTGGTGCTCATACCCGAGCCAGAGAAGCAAAGAAACCCAGCTTTCTTGTACA
AAGTGGTGTAAGCGGCCGCCAGCTTTCTAGACCAGTTTAAACATCACCATCACCATCACTAAGTGATTAA
CCTCAGGTGCAGGCTGCCTATCAGAAGGTGGTGGCTGGTGTGGCCAATGCCCTGGCTCACAAATACCACT
GAGATCGATCTTTTTCCCTCTGCCAAAAATTATGGGGACATCATGAAGCCCCTTGAGCATCTGACTTCTG
GCTAATAAAGGAAATTTATTTTCATTGCAATAGTGTGTTGGAATTTTTTGTGTCTCTCACTCGGAAGGAC
ATATGGGAGGGCAAATCATTTAAAACATCAGAATGAGTATTTGGTTTAGAGTTTGGCAACATATGCCCAT
ATGTAACTAGCATAACCCCTTGGGGCCTCTAAACGGGTCTTGAGGGGTTTTTTGCTGAAAGCATGCGGAG
GAAATTCTCCTTGAAGTTTCCCTGGTGTTCAAAGTAAAGGAGTTTGCACCAGACGCACCTCTGTTCACTG
GTCCGGCGTATTAAAACACGATACATTGTTATTAGTACATTTATTAAGCGCTAGATTCTGTGCGTTGTTG
ATTTACAGACAATTGTTGTACGTATTTTAATAATTCATTAAATTTATAATCTTTAGGGTGGTATGTTAGA
GCGAAAATCAAATGATTTTCAGCGTCTTTATATCTGAATTTAAATATTAAATCCTCAATAGATTTGTAAA
ATAGGTTTCGATTAGTTTCAAACAAGGGTTGTTTTTCCGAACCGATGGCTGGACTATCTAATGGATTTTC
GCTCAACGCCACAAAACTTGCCAAATCTTGTAGCAGCAATCTAGCTTTGTCGATATTCGTTTGTGTTTTG
TTTTGTAATAAAGGTTCGACGTCGTTCAAAATATTATGCGCTTTTGTATTTCTTTCATCACTGTCGTTAG
TGTACAATTGACTCGACGTAAACACGTTAAATAGAGCTTGGACATATTTAACATCGGGCGTGTTAGCTTT
ATTAGGCCGATTATCGTCGTCGTCCCAACCCTCGTCGTTAGAAGTTGCTTCCGAAGACGATTTTGCCATA
GCCACACGACGCCTATTAATTGTGTCGGCTAACACGTCCGCGATCAAATTTGTAGTTGAGCTTTTTGGAA
TTGCGATCGCATAACTTCGTATAGCATACATTATACGAAGTTATAAGCTCGGAACGCTGCGCTCGGTCGT
TCGGCTGCGGCGAGCGGTATCAGCTCACTCAAAGGCGGTAATACGGTTATCCACAGAATCAGGGGATAAC
GCAGGAAAGAACATGTGAGCAAAAGGCCAGCAAAAGGCCAGGAACCGTAAAAAGGCCGCGTTGCTGGCGT
TTTTCCATAGGCTCCGCCCCCTGACGAGCATCACAAAAATCGACGCTCAAGTCAGAGGTGGCGAAACCCG
ACAGGACTATAAAGATACCAGGCGTTTCCCCCTGGAAGCTCCCTCGTGCGCTCTCCTGTTCCGACCCTGC
CGCTTACCGGATACCTGTCCGCCTTTCTCCCTTCGGGAAGCGTGGCGCTTTCTCATAGCTCACGCTGTAG
GTATCTCAGTTCGGTGTAGGTCGTTCGCTCCAAGCTGGGCTGTGTGCACGAACCCCCCGTTCAGCCCGAC
CGCTGCGCCTTATCCGGTAACTATCGTCTTGAGTCCAACCCGGTAAGACACGACTTATCGCCACTGGCAG
CAGCCACTGGTAACAGGATTAGCAGAGCGAGGTATGTAGGCGGTGCTACAGAGTTCTTGAAGTGGTGGCC
TAACTACGGCTACACTAGAAGAACAGTATTTGGTATCTGCGCTCTGCTGAAGCCAGTTACCTTCGGAAAA
AGAGTTGGTAGCTCTTGATCCGGCAAACAAACCACCGCTGGTAGCGGTGGTTTTTTTGTTTGCAAGCAGC
AGATTACGCGCAGAAAAAAAGGATCTCAAGAAGATCCTTTGTTACCAATGCTTAATCAGTGAGGCACCTA
TCTCAGCGATCTGTCTATTTCGTTCATCCATAGTTGCCTGACTCCCCGTCGTGTAGATAACTACGATACG
GGAGGGCTTACCATCTGGCCCCAGTGCTGCAATGATACCGCGAGACCCACGCTCACCGGCTCCAGATTTA
TCAGCAATAAACCAGCCAGCCGGAAGGGCCGAGCGCAGAAGTGGTCCTGCAACTTTATCCGCCTCCATCC
AGTCTATTAATTGTTGCCGGGAAGCTAGAGTAAGTAGTTCGCCAGTTAATAGTTTGCGCAACGTTGTTGC
CATTGCTACAGGCATCGTGGTGTCACGCTCGTCGTTTGGTATGGCTTCATTCAGCTCCGGTTCCCAACGA
TCAAGGCGAGTTACATGATCCCCCATGTTGTGCAAAAAAGCGGTTAGCTCCTTCGGTCCTCCGATCGTTG
TCAGAAGTAAGTTGGCCGCAGTGTTATCACTCATGGTTATGGCAGCACTGCATAATTCTCTTACTGTCAT
GCCATCCGTAAGATGCTTTTCTGTGACTGGTGAGTACTCAACCAAGTCATTCTGAGAATAGTGTATGCGG
CGACCGAGTTGCTCTTGCCCGGCGTCAATACGGGATAATACCGCGCCACATAGCAGAACTTTAAAAGTGC
TCATCATTGGAAAACGTTCTTCGGGGCGAAAACTCTCAAGGATCTTACCGCTGTTGAGATCCAGTTCGAT
GTAACCCACTCGTGCACCCAACTGATCTTCAGCATCTTTTACTTTCACCAGCGTTTCTGGGTGAGCAAAA
ACAGGAAGGCAAAATGCCGCAAAAAAGGGAATAAGGGCGACACGGAAATGTTGAATACTCATACTCTTCC
TTTTTCAATATTATTGAAGCATTTATCAGGGTTATTGTCTCATGTCCGCGCGTT
